Addgene plasmid #171034: pHR Lck-TagBFP
Purpose: TagBFP-tagged Lck kinase
Depositing lab: Jared Toettcher. Depositing organization: Princeton University. Publication: Positive feedback between the T cell kinase Zap70 and its substrate LAT acts as a clustering-dependent signaling switch. Dine E, Reed EH, Toettcher JE. Cell Rep. 2021 Jun 22;35(12):109280. doi: 10.1016/j.celrep.2021.109280. PubMed 34161759.
Backbone
  Vector backbone: pHR
  Vector type: Mammalian Expression, Lentiviral
  Selectable markers: TagRFP
Growth in bacteria
  Bacterial resistance: Ampicillin, 100 μg/mL
  Growth temperature: 37°C
  Growth strain: NEB Stable
  Copy number: Unknown
Gene/Insert
  Gene/Insert name: Lck
  Species: H. sapiens (human)
Terms and licenses: Academic/Nonprofit Terms; Industry Terms: Not Available to Industry
How to cite: pHR Lck-TagBFP was a gift from Jared Toettcher (Addgene plasmid # 171034 ; http://n2t.net/addgene:171034 ; RRID:Addgene_171034)
