[The description below was written by a language model from this plasmid's Addgene catalogue record and pLannotate feature annotations shown in this document.]
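Description:
pHR Lck-TagBFP is a lentiviral transfer plasmid built on the pHR backbone for expressing a fluorescently tagged form of the human T cell tyrosine kinase Lck in mammalian cells. It is propagated in E. coli through a high-copy ColE1/pUC-type origin and selected with ampicillin via the β-lactamase gene. The backbone also carries leftovers of older vector lineages, including fragments of rop, lacI, the tetracycline resistance gene and bom. An SV40 promoter-driven region with gpt fragments, SV40 small t intron sequences and an SV40 poly(A) signal lies outside the viral unit.

The packaged region runs from a truncated HIV-1 5' LTR to a self-inactivating ΔU3 3' LTR. It contains the Ψ packaging signal with a partial gag sequence, the Rev response element for Rev-dependent nuclear export of the genomic RNA, and the cPPT/CTS element, which aids nuclear import of the provirus. Because the viral structural and regulatory genes are absent or fragmentary, particle production would depend on packaging and envelope functions supplied in trans. Within this frame, the spleen focus-forming virus (SFFV) LTR promoter drives the LCK coding sequence, followed closely by TagBFP, a monomeric blue fluorescent protein. This arrangement is consistent with a C-terminal fusion. A WPRE downstream enhances transcript stability and expression.

The catalogue lists TagRFP as the selectable marker, but the feature table shows only TagBFP, so blue fluorescence is presumably the way transduced cells are identified. No drug resistance cassette for mammalian cells is annotated within the viral unit. The construct comes from work on T cell receptor-proximal signalling involving Zap70 and LAT, where it serves to deliver visible Lck kinase into cells.
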