Features (pLannotate 1.2.2; 34 found; start..end, strand, type, name):
     67..102     -  CDS            rop (fragment): Rop protein, which maintains plasmids at low copy number; rop
    197..301     +  promoter       AmpR promoter: bla
    302..1162    +  CDS            AmpR: β-lactamase; bla; confers resistance to ampicillin, carbenicillin, and related antibiotics
   1333..1921    +  rep_origin     ori: high-copy-number ColE1/pMB1/pBR322/pUC origin of replication
   2104..2160    +  CDS            lacI (fragment): lac repressor; lacI; The lac repressor binds to the lac operator to inhibit transcription in E. coli. This inhibition can be relieved by adding lactose or isopropyl-β-D-thiogalactopyranoside (IPTG).
   2167..2496    +  promoter       SV40 promoter: SV40 enhancer and early promoter
   2696..2815    +  CDS            gpt (fragment): XGPT_ECOLI - Also known as gpp, gxu. Experimental evidence at protein level: Swiss-Prot protein existence level 1. Purine salvage pathway enzyme that catalyzes the transfer of the ribosyl-5-phosphate group from 5-phospho-alpha-D-ribose 1- diphosphate (PRPP) to the N9 position of the 6-oxopurines guanine and xanthine to form the corresponding ribonucleotides GMP (guanosine 5'- monophosphate) and XMP (xanthosine 5'-monophosphate), with the release of PPi. To a lesser extent, also acts on hypoxanthine (PubMed:9100006, PubMed:3886014). Does not ribophosphorylate adenine (PubMed:3886014). From Esch
   2815..3150    +  CDS            gpt (fragment): XGPT_ECOLI - Also known as gpp, gxu. Experimental evidence at protein level: Swiss-Prot protein existence level 1. Purine salvage pathway enzyme that catalyzes the transfer of the ribosyl-5-phosphate group from 5-phospho-alpha-D-ribose 1- diphosphate (PRPP) to the N9 position of the 6-oxopurines guanine and xanthine to form the corresponding ribonucleotides GMP (guanosine 5'- monophosphate) and XMP (xanthosine 5'-monophosphate), with the release of PPi. To a lesser extent, also acts on hypoxanthine (PubMed:9100006, PubMed:3886014). Does not ribophosphorylate adenine (PubMed:3886014). From Esch
   3245..3550    +  CDS            frsA (fragment): FRSA_ECOLI - Also known as yafA. Experimental evidence at protein level: Swiss-Prot protein existence level 1. Catalyzes the hydrolysis of esters (PubMed:15808744). Displays esterase activity toward pNP-butyrate (PubMed:15808744). May stimulate mixed-acid fermentation by acting as a fermentation/respiration switch that down-regulates respiration and up- regulates fermentation rates (PubMed:15169777). From Escherichia coli (strain K12).
   3554..3628    +  CDS            small t antigen (fragment): SV40 (simian virus 40) small t antigen
   3630..3695    +  intron         small t intron: SV40 (simian virus 40) small t antigen intron
   3825..3845    +  CDS            SV40 NLS: nuclear localization signal of SV40 (simian virus 40) large T antigen
   4164..4247    +  CDS            large T antigen (fragment): large T antigen from SV40 (simian virus 40)
   4270..4404    +  polyA_signal   SV40 poly(A) signal: SV40 polyadenylation signal
   4571..4900    +  CDS            nef (fragment): NEF_HV1BR - Experimental evidence at protein level: Swiss-Prot protein existence level 1. Extracellular Nef protein targets CD4(+) T-lymphocytes for apoptosis by interacting with CXCR4 surface receptors (PubMed:14990729). From Human immunodeficiency virus type 1 group M subtype B (isolate BRU/LAI) (HIV-1).
   4948..5205    +  LTR            5' LTR (truncated): truncated 5' long terminal repeat (LTR) from HIV-1
   5252..5377    +  misc_feature   HIV-1 Ψ: packaging signal of human immunodeficiency virus type 1
   5361..5699    +  CDS            HIV-1 gag (fragment): gag protein from human immunodeficiency virus 1; gag
   5874..6107    +  misc_feature   RRE: The Rev response element (RRE) of HIV-1 allows for Rev-dependent mRNA export from the nucleus to the cytoplasm.
   6484..6584    +  CDS            Rev (fragment): human immunodeficiency virus 1 (HIV-1) Rev protein; rev; enhances nuclear export of unspliced and incompletely spliced viral mRNAs
   6621..6738    +  misc_feature   cPPT/CTS: central polypurine tract and central termination sequence of HIV-1
   6775..6807    -  misc_feature   MCS (fragment): pBluescript multiple cloning site
   6891..7298    +  promoter       SFFV promoter: spleen focus-forming virus long terminal repeat (LTR) promoter
   7364..8890    +  CDS            LCK: LCK_HUMAN - Experimental evidence at protein level: Swiss-Prot protein existence level 1. Non-receptor tyrosine-protein kinase that plays an essential role in the selection and maturation of developing T-cells in the thymus and in the function of mature T-cells. Plays a key role in T- cell antigen receptor (TCR)-linked signal transduction pathways. Constitutively associated with the cytoplasmic portions of the CD4 and CD8 surface receptors. Association of the TCR with a peptide antigen- bound MHC complex facilitates the interaction of CD4 and CD8 with MHC class II and class I molecules, respec
   8906..9604    +  CDS            TagBFP: TagBFP is a basic (constitutively fluorescent) blue fluorescent protein published in 2008, derived from Entacmaea quadricolor. It is reported to be a very rapidly-maturing monomer with very low acid sensitivity.
   9653..9683    +  misc_feature   MCS (fragment): pUC18/19 multiple cloning site
   9684..9702    +  misc_feature   MCS (fragment): pBluescript multiple cloning site
   9702..10290   +  misc_feature   WPRE: woodchuck hepatitis virus posttranscriptional regulatory element
  10291..10313   +  misc_feature   MCS (fragment): pBluescript multiple cloning site
  10330..10398   +  CDS            nef (fragment): NEF_HV1Z2 - Experimental evidence at protein level: Swiss-Prot protein existence level 1. Extracellular Nef protein targets CD4(+) T-lymphocytes for apoptosis by interacting with CXCR4 surface receptors. From Human immunodeficiency virus type 1 group M subtype D (isolate Z2/CDC-Z34) (HIV-1).
  10400..10633   +  LTR            3' LTR (ΔU3): self-inactivating 3' long terminal repeat (LTR) from HIV-1
  10658..10676   -  promoter       SP6 promoter: promoter for bacteriophage SP6 RNA polymerase
  10904..11183   +  CDS            TcR (fragment): tetracycline efflux protein; tet; confers resistance to tetracycline
  11184..11232   -  misc_feature   bom (fragment): basis of mobility region from pBR322
>Addgene plasmid #171034 | pHR Lck-TagBFP | addgene full sequence | sequence record 336499 | Addgene NGS Result
ACGGGCTTGTCTGCTCCCGGCATCCGCTTACAGACAAGCTGTGACCGTCTCCGGGAGCTGCATGTGTCAG
AGGTTTTCACCGTCATCACCGAAACGCGCGAGACGAAAGGGCCTCGTGATACGCCTATTTTTATAGGTTA
ATGTCATGATAATAATGGTTTCTTAGACGTCAGGTGGCACTTTTCGGGGAAATGTGCGCGGAACCCCTAT
TTGTTTATTTTTCTAAATACATTCAAATATGTATCCGCTCATGAGACAATAACCCTGATAAATGCTTCAA
TAATATTGAAAAAGGAAGAGTATGAGTATTCAACATTTCCGTGTCGCCCTTATTCCCTTTTTTGCGGCAT
TTTGCCTTCCTGTTTTTGCTCACCCAGAAACGCTGGTGAAAGTAAAAGATGCTGAAGATCAGTTGGGTGC
ACGAGTGGGTTACATCGAACTGGATCTCAACAGCGGTAAGATCCTTGAGAGTTTTCGCCCCGAAGAACGT
TTTCCAATGATGAGCACTTTTAAAGTTCTGCTATGTGGCGCGGTATTATCCCGTATTGACGCCGGGCAAG
AGCAACTCGGTCGCCGCATACACTATTCTCAGAATGACTTGGTTGAGTACTCACCAGTCACAGAAAAGCA
TCTTACGGATGGCATGACAGTAAGAGAATTATGCAGTGCTGCCATAACCATGAGTGATAACACTGCGGCC
AACTTACTTCTGACAACGATCGGAGGACCGAAGGAGCTAACCGCTTTTTTGCACAACATGGGGGATCATG
TAACTCGCCTTGATCGTTGGGAACCGGAGCTGAATGAAGCCATACCAAACGACGAGCGTGACACCACGAT
GCCTGTAGCAATGGCAACAACGTTGCGCAAACTATTAACTGGCGAACTACTTACTCTAGCTTCCCGGCAA
CAATTAATAGACTGGATGGAGGCGGATAAAGTTGCAGGACCACTTCTGCGCTCGGCCCTTCCGGCTGGCT
GGTTTATTGCTGATAAATCTGGAGCCGGTGAGCGTGGGTCTCGCGGTATCATTGCAGCACTGGGGCCAGA
TGGTAAGCCCTCCCGTATCGTAGTTATCTACACGACGGGGAGTCAGGCAACTATGGATGAACGAAATAGA
CAGATCGCTGAGATAGGTGCCTCACTGATTAAGCATTGGTAACTGTCAGACCAAGTTTACTCATATATAC
TTTAGATTGATTTAAAACTTCATTTTTAATTTAAAAGGATCTAGGTGAAGATCCTTTTTGATAATCTCAT
GACCAAAATCCCTTAACGTGAGTTTTCGTTCCACTGAGCGTCAGACCCCGTAGAAAAGATCAAAGGATCT
TCTTGAGATCCTTTTTTTCTGCGCGTAATCTGCTGCTTGCAAACAAAAAAACCACCGCTACCAGCGGTGG
TTTGTTTGCCGGATCAAGAGCTACCAACTCTTTTTCCGAAGGTAACTGGCTTCAGCAGAGCGCAGATACC
AAATACTGTTCTTCTAGTGTAGCCGTAGTTAGGCCACCACTTCAAGAACTCTGTAGCACCGCCTACATAC
CTCGCTCTGCTAATCCTGTTACCAGTGGCTGCTGCCAGTGGCGATAAGTCGTGTCTTACCGGGTTGGACT
CAAGACGATAGTTACCGGATAAGGCGCAGCGGTCGGGCTGAACGGGGGGTTCGTGCACACAGCCCAGCTT
GGAGCGAACGACCTACACCGAACTGAGATACCTACAGCGTGAGCTATGAGAAAGCGCCACGCTTCCCGAA
GGGAGAAAGGCGGACAGGTATCCGGTAAGCGGCAGGGTCGGAACAGGAGAGCGCACGAGGGAGCTTCCAG
GGGGAAACGCCTGGTATCTTTATAGTCCTGTCGGGTTTCGCCACCTCTGACTTGAGCGTCGATTTTTGTG
ATGCTCGTCAGGGGGGCGGAGCCTATGGAAAAACGCCAGCAACGCGGCCTTTTTACGGTTCCTGGCCTTT
TGCTGGCCTTTTGCTCACATGTTCTTTCCTGCGTTATCCCCTGATTCTGTGGATAACCGTATTACCGCCT
TTGAGTGAGCTGATACCGCTCGCCGCAGCCGAACGACCGAGCGCAGCGAGTCAGTGAGCGAGGAAGCGGA
AGAGCGCCCAATACGCAAACCGCCTCTCCCCGCGCGTTGGCCGATTCATTAATGCAGCTGTGGAATGTGT
GTCAGTTAGGGTGTGGAAAGTCCCCAGGCTCCCCAGCAGGCAGAAGTATGCAAAGCATGCATCTCAATTA
GTCAGCAACCAGGTGTGGAAAGTCCCCAGGCTCCCCAGCAGGCAGAAGTATGCAAAGCATGCATCTCAAT
TAGTCAGCAACCATAGTCCCGCCCCTAACTCCGCCCATCCCGCCCCTAACTCCGCCCAGTTCCGCCCATT
CTCCGCCCCATGGCTGACTAATTTTTTTTATTTATGCAGAGGCCGAGGCCGCCTCGGCCTCTGAGCTATT
CCAGAAGTAGTGAGGAGGCTTTTTTGGAGGCCTAGGCTTTTGCAAAAAGCTTGGACACAAGACAGGCTTG
CGAGATATGTTTGAGAATACCACTTTATCCCGCGTCAGGGAGAGGCAGTGCGTAAAAAGACGCGGACTCA
TGTGAAATACTGGTTTTTAGTGCGCCAGATCTCTATAATCTCGCGCAACCTATTTTCCCCTCGAACACTT
TTTAAGCCGTAGATAAACAGGCTGGGACACTTCACATGAGCGAAAAATACATCGTCACCTGGGACATGTT
GCAGATCCATGCACGTAAACTCGCAAGCCGACTGATGCCTTCTGAACAATGGAAAGGCATTATTGCCGTA
AGCCGTGGCGGTCTGTACCGGGTGCGTTACTGGCGCGTGAACTGGGTATTCGTCATGTCGATACCGTTTG
TATTTCCAGCTACGATCACGACAACCAGCGCGAGCTTAAAGTGCTGAAACGCGCAGAAGGCGATGGCGAA
GGCTTCATCGTTATTGATGACCTGGTGGATACCGGTGGTACTGCGGTTGCGATTCGTGAAATGTATCCAA
AAGCGCACTTTGTCACCATCTTCGCAAAACCGGCTGGTCGTCCGCTGGTTGATGACTATGTTGTTGATAT
CCCGCAAGATACCTGGATTGAACAGCCGTGGGATATGGGCGTCGTATTCGTCCCGCCAATCTCCGGTCGC
TAATCTTTTCAACGCCTGGCACTGCCGGGCGTTGTTCTTTTTAACTTCAGGCGGGTTACAATAGTTTCCA
GTAAGTATTCTGGAGGCTGCATCCATGACACAGGCAAACCTGAGCGAAACCCTGTTCAAACCCCGCTTTA
AACATCCTGAAACCTCGACGCTAGTCCGCCGCTTTAATCACGGCGCACAACCGCCTGTGCAGTCGGCCCT
TGATGGTAAAACCATCCCTCACTGGTATCGCATGATTAACCGTCTGATGTGGATCTGGCGCGGCATTGAC
CCACGCGAAATCCTCGACGTCCAGGCACGTATTGTGATGAGCGATGCCGAACGTACCGACGATGATTTAT
ACGATACGGTGATTGGCTACCGTGGCGGCAACTGGATTTATGAGTGGGCCCCGGATCTTTGTGAAGGAAC
CTTACTTCTGTGGTGTGACATAATTGGACAAACTACCTACAGAGATTTAAAGCTCTAAGGTAAATATAAA
ATTTTTAAGTGTATAATGTGTTAAACTACTGATTCTAATTGTTTGTGTATTTTAGATTCCAACCTATGGA
ACTGATGAATGGGAGCAGTGGTGGAATGCCTTTAATGAGGAAAACCTGTTTTGCTCAGAAGAAATGCCAT
CTAGTGATGATGAGGCTACTGCTGACTCTCAACATTCTACTCCTCCAAAAAAGAAGAGAAAGGTAGAAGA
CCCCAAGGACTTTCCTTCAGAATTGCTAAGTTTTTTGAGTCATGCTGTGTTTAGTAATAGAACTCTTGCT
TGCTTTGCTATTTACACCACAAAGGAAAAAGCTGCACTGCTATACAAGAAAATTATGGAAAAATATTCTG
TAACCTTTATAAGTAGGCATAACAGTTATAATCATAACATACTGTTTTTTCTTACTCCACACAGGCATAG
AGTGTCTGCTATTAATAACTATGCTCAAAAATTGTGTACCTTTAGCTTTTTAATTTGTAAAGGGGTTAAT
AAGGAATATTTGATGTATAGTGCCTTGACTAGAGATCATAATCAGCCATACCACATTTGTAGAGGTTTTA
CTTGCTTTAAAAAACCTCCCACACCTCCCCCTGAACCTGAAACATAAAATGAATGCAATTGTTGTTGTTA
ACTTGTTTATTGCAGCTTATAATGGTTACAAATAAAGCAATAGCATCACAAATTTCACAAATAAAGCATT
TTTTTCACTGCATTCTAGTTGTGGTTTGTCCAAACTCATCAATGTATCTTATCATGTCTGGATCAACTGG
ATAACTCAAGCTAACCAAAATCATCCCAAACTTCCCACCCCATACCCTATTACCACTGCCAATTACCTGT
GGTTTCATTTACTCTAAACCTGTGATTCCTCTGAATTATTTTCATTTTAAAGAAATTGTATTTGTTAAAT
ATGTACTACAAACTTAGTAGTTGGAAGGGCTAATTCACTCCCAAAGAAGACAAGATATCCTTGATCTGTG
GATCTACCACACACAAGGCTACTTCCCTGATTAGCAGAACTACACACCAGGGCCAGGGGTCAGATATCCA
CTGACCTTTGGATGGTGCTACAAGCTAGTACCAGTTGAGCCAGATAAGGTAGAAGAGGCCAATAAAGGAG
AGAACACCAGCTTGTTACACCCTGTGAGCCTGCATGGGATGGATGACCCGGAGAGAGAAGTGTTAGAGTG
GAGGTTTGACAGCCGCCTAGCATTTCATCACGTGGCCCGAGAGCTGCATCCGGAGTACTTCAAGAACTGC
TGATATCGAGCTTGCTACAAGGGACTTTCCGCTGGGGACTTTCCAGGGAGGCGTGGCCTGGGCGGGACTG
GGGAGTGGCGAGCCCTCAGATCCTGCATATAAGCAGCTGCTTTTTGCCTGTACTGGGTCTCTCTGGTTAG
ACCAGATCTGAGCCTGGGAGCTCTCTGGCTAACTAGGGAACCCACTGCTTAAGCCTCAATAAAGCTTGCC
TTGAGTGCTTCAAGTAGTGTGTGCCCGTCTGTTGTGTGACTCTGGTAACTAGAGATCCCTCAGACCCTTT
TAGTCAGTGTGGAAAATCTCTAGCAGTGGCGCCCGAACAGGGACTTGAAAGCGAAAGGGAAACCAGAGGA
GCTCTCTCGACGCAGGACTCGGCTTGCTGAAGCGCGCACGGCAAGAGGCGAGGGGCGGCGACTGGTGAGT
ACGCCAAAAATTTTGACTAGCGGAGGCTAGAAGGAGAGAGATGGGTGCGAGAGCGTCAGTATTAAGCGGG
GGAGAATTAGATCGCGATGGGAAAAAATTCGGTTAAGGCCAGGGGGAAAGAAAAAATATAAATTAAAACA
TATAGTATGGGCAAGCAGGGAGCTAGAACGATTCGCAGTTAATCCTGGCCTGTTAGAAACATCAGAAGGC
TGTAGACAAATACTGGGACAGCTACAACCATCCCTTCAGACAGGATCAGAAGAACTTAGATCATTATATA
ATACAGTAGCAACCCTCTATTGTGTGCATCAAAGGATAGAGATAAAAGACACCAAGGAAGCTTTAGACAA
GATAGAGGAAGAGCAAAACAAAAGTAAGACCACCGCACAGCAAGCGGCCGGCCGCTGATCTTCAGACCTG
GAGGAGGAGATATGAGGGACAATTGGAGAAGTGAATTATATAAATATAAAGTAGTAAAAATTGAACCATT
AGGAGTAGCACCCACCAAGGCAAAGAGAAGAGTGGTGCAGAGAGAAAAAAGAGCAGTGGGAATAGGAGCT
TTGTTCCTTGGGTTCTTGGGAGCAGCAGGAAGCACTATGGGCGCAGCGTCAATGACGCTGACGGTACAGG
CCAGACAATTATTGTCTGGTATAGTGCAGCAGCAGAACAATTTGCTGAGGGCTATTGAGGCGCAACAGCA
TCTGTTGCAACTCACAGTCTGGGGCATCAAGCAGCTCCAGGCAAGAATCCTGGCTGTGGAAAGATACCTA
AAGGATCAACAGCTCCTGGGGATTTGGGGTTGCTCTGGAAAACTCATTTGCACCACTGCTGTGCCTTGGA
ATGCTAGTTGGAGTAATAAATCTCTGGAACAGATTTGGAATCACACGACCTGGATGGAGTGGGACAGAGA
AATTAACAATTACACAAGCTTAATACACTCCTTAATTGAAGAATCGCAAAACCAGCAAGAAAAGAATGAA
CAAGAATTATTGGAATTAGATAAATGGGCAAGTTTGTGGAATTGGTTTAACATAACAAATTGGCTGTGGT
ATATAAAATTATTCATAATGATAGTAGGAGGCTTGGTAGGTTTAAGAATAGTTTTTGCTGTACTTTCTAT
AGTGAATAGAGTTAGGCAGGGATATTCACCATTATCGTTTCAGACCCACCTCCCAACCCCGAGGGGACCC
GACAGGCCCGAAGGAATAGAAGAAGAAGGTGGAGAGAGAGACAGAGACAGATCCATTCGATTAGTGAACG
GATCTCGACGGTATCGCCAAATGGCAGTATTCATCCACAATTTTAAAAGAAAAGGGGGGATTGGGGGGTA
CAGTGCAGGGGAAAGAATAGTAGACATAATAGCAACAGACATACAAACTAAAGAATTACAAAAACAAATT
ACAAAAATTCAAAATTTTCGGGTTTATTACAGGGACAGCAGAGATCCAGTTTGGATCGATAAGCTTGATA
TCGAATTCCTGCAGCCCCGATAAAATAAAAGATTTTATTTAGTCTCCAGAAAAAGGGGGGAATGAAAGAC
CCCACCTGTAGGTTTGGCAAGCTAGCTGCAGTAACGCCATTTTGCAAGGCATGGAAAAATACCAAACCAA
GAATAGAGAAGTTCAGATCAAGGGCGGGTACATGAAAATAGCTAACGTTGGGCCAAACAGGATATCTGCG
GTGAGCAGTTTCGGCCCCGGCCCGGGGCCAAGAACAGATGGTCACCGCAGTTTCGGCCCCGGCCCGAGGC
CAAGAACAGATGGTCCCCAGATATGGCCCAACCCTCAGCAGTTTCTTAAGACCCATCAGATGTTTCCAGG
CTCCCCCAAGGACCTGAAATGACCCTGCGCCTTATTTGAATTAACCAATCAGCCTGCTTCTCGCTTCTGT
TCGCGCGCTTCTGCTTCCCGAGCTCTATAAAAGAGCTCACAACCCCTCACTCGGCGCGCCAGTCCTCCGA
CAGACTGAGTCGCCCGGGGGGGATCTGGAGCTCTCGAGAATTCTCACGCGTCAAGTGGAGCAAGGCAGGT
GGACAGTGGATCCATGGGCTGTGGCTGCAGCTCACACCCGGAAGATGACTGGATGGAAAACATCGATGTG
TGTGAGAACTGCCATTATCCCATAGTCCCACTGGATGGCAAGGGCACGCTGCTCATCCGAAATGGCTCTG
AGGTGCGGGACCCACTGATTACCTACGAAGGCTCCAATCCGCCGGCTTCCCCACTGCAAGACAACCTGGT
TATCGCTCTGCACAGCTATGAGCCCTCTCACGACGGAGATCTGGGCTTTGAGAAGGGGGAACAGCTCCGC
ATCCTGGAGCAGAGCGGCGAGTGGTGGAAGGCGCAGTCCCTGACCACGGGCCAGGAAGGCTTCATCCCCT
TCAATTTTGTGGCCAAAGCGAACAGCCTGGAGCCCGAACCCTGGTTCTTCAAGAACCTGAGCCGCAAGGA
CGCGGAGCGGCAGCTCCTGGCGCCCGGGAACACTCACGGCTCCTTCCTCATCCGGGAGAGCGAGAGCACC
GCGGGATCGTTTTCACTGTCGGTCCGGGACTTCGACCAGAACCAGGGAGAGGTGGTGAAACATTACAAGA
TCCGTAATCTGGACAACGGTGGCTTCTACATCTCCCCTCGAATCACTTTTCCCGGCCTGCATGAACTGGT
CCGCCATTACACCAATGCTTCAGATGGGCTGTGCACACGGTTGAGCCGCCCCTGCCAGACCCAGAAGCCC
CAGAAGCCGTGGTGGGAGGACGAGTGGGAGGTTCCCAGGGAGACGCTGAAGCTGGTGGAGCGGCTGGGGG
CTGGACAGTTCGGGGAGGTGTGGATGGGGTACTACAACGGGCACACGAAGGTGGCGGTGAAGAGCCTGAA
GCAGGGCAGCATGTCCCCGGACGCCTTCCTGGCCGAGGCCAACCTCATGAAGCAGCTGCAACACCAGCGG
CTGGTTCGGCTCTACGCTGTGGTCACCCAGGAGCCCATCTACATCATCACTGAATACATGGAGAATGGGA
GTCTAGTGGATTTTCTCAAGACCCCTTCAGGCATCAAGTTGACCATCAACAAACTCCTGGACATGGCAGC
CCAAATTGCAGAAGGCATGGCATTCATTGAAGAGCGGAATTATATTCATCGTGACCTTCGGGCTGCCAAC
ATTCTGGTGTCTGACACCCTGAGCTGCAAGATTGCAGACTTTGGCCTAGCACGCCTCATTGAGGACAACG
AGTACACAGCCAGGGAGGGGGCCAAGTTTCCCATTAAGTGGACAGCGCCAGAAGCCATTAACTACGGGAC
ATTCACCATCAAGTCAGATGTGTGGTCTTTTGGGATCCTGCTGACGGAAATTGTCACCCACGGCCGCATC
CCTTACCCAGGGATGACCAACCCGGAGGTGATTCAGAACCTGGAGCGAGGCTACCGCATGGTGCGCCCTG
ACAACTGTCCAGAGGAGCTGTACCAACTCATGAGGCTGTGCTGGAAGGAGCGCCCAGAGGACCGGCCCAC
CTTTGACTACCTGCGCAGTGTGCTGGAGGACTTCTTCACGGCCACAGAGGGCCAGTACCAGCCTCAGCCT
GGATCCGGAGCTACCATGAGCGAGCTGATTAAGGAGAACATGCACATGAAGCTGTACATGGAGGGCACCG
TGGACAACCATCACTTCAAGTGCACATCCGAGGGCGAAGGCAAGCCCTACGAGGGCACCCAGACCATGAG
AATCAAGGTGGTCGAGGGCGGCCCTCTCCCCTTCGCCTTCGACATCCTGGCTACTAGCTTCCTCTACGGC
AGCAAGACCTTCATCAACCACACCCAGGGCATCCCCGACTTCTTCAAGCAGTCCTTCCCTGAGGGCTTCA
CATGGGAGAGAGTCACCACATACGAAGACGGGGGCGTGCTGACCGCTACCCAGGACACCAGCCTCCAGGA
CGGCTGCCTCATCTACAACGTCAAGATCAGAGGGGTGAACTTCACATCCAACGGCCCTGTGATGCAGAAG
AAAACACTCGGCTGGGAGGCCTTCACCGAGACGCTGTACCCCGCTGACGGCGGCCTGGAAGGCAGAAACG
ACATGGCCCTGAAGCTCGTGGGCGGGAGCCATCTGATCGCAAACATCAAGACCACATATAGATCCAAGAA
ACCCGCTAAGAACCTCAAGATGCCTGGCGTCTACTATGTGGACTACAGACTGGAAAGAATCAAGGAGGCC
AACAACGAGACCTACGTCGAGCAGCACGAGGTGGCAGTGGCCAGATACTGCGACCTCCCTAGCAAACTGG
GGCACAAGCTTAATGCGGCCGCAACTCCCACCTGCAACATGCGTGACTGACTGAGGCCGCGACTCTAGAG
TCGACCTGCAGGCATGCAAGCTTGATATCAAGCTTATCGATAATCAACCTCTGGATTACAAAATTTGTGA
AAGATTGACTGGTATTCTTAACTATGTTGCTCCTTTTACGCTATGTGGATACGCTGCTTTAATGCCTTTG
TATCATGCTATTGCTTCCCGTATGGCTTTCATTTTCTCCTCCTTGTATAAATCCTGGTTGCTGTCTCTTT
ATGAGGAGTTGTGGCCCGTTGTCAGGCAACGTGGCGTGGTGTGCACTGTGTTTGCTGACGCAACCCCCAC
TGGTTGGGGCATTGCCACCACCTGTCAGCTCCTTTCCGGGACTTTCGCTTTCCCCCTCCCTATTGCCACG
GCGGAACTCATCGCCGCCTGCCTTGCCCGCTGCTGGACAGGGGCTCGGCTGTTGGGCACTGACAATTCCG
TGGTGTTGTCGGGGAAATCATCGTCCTTTCCTTGGCTGCTCGCCTGTGTTGCCACCTGGATTCTGCGCGG
GACGTCCTTCTGCTACGTCCCTTCGGCCCTCAATCCAGCGGACCTTCCTTCCCGCGGCCTGCTGCCGGCT
CTGCGGCCTCTTCCGCGTCTTCGCCTTCGCCCTCAGACGAGTCGGATCTCCCTTTGGGCCGCCTCCCCGC
ATCGATACCGTCGACCTCGAGGGAATTAATTCGAGCTCGGTACCTTTAAGACCAATGACTTACAAGGCAG
CTGTAGATCTTAGCCACTTTTTAAAAGAAAAGGGGGGACTGGAAGGGCTAATTCACTCCCAACGAAGACA
AGATCTGCTTTTTGCTTGTACTGGGTCTCTCTGGTTAGACCAGATCTGAGCCTGGGAGCTCTCTGGCTAA
CTAGGGAACCCACTGCTTAAGCCTCAATAAAGCTTGCCTTGAGTGCTTCAAGTAGTGTGTGCCCGTCTGT
TGTGTGACTCTGGTAACTAGAGATCCCTCAGACCCTTTTAGTCAGTGTGGAAAATCTCTAGCAGCATCTA
GAATTAATTCCGTGTATTCTATAGTGTCACCTAAATCGTATGTGTATGATACATAAGGTTATGTATTAAT
TGTAGCCGCGTTCTAACGACAATATGTACAAGCCTAATTGTGTAGCATCTGGCTTACTGAAGCAGACCCT
ATCATCTCTCTCGTAAACTGCCGTCAGAGTCGGTTTGGTTGGACGAACCTTCTGAGTTTCTGGTAACGCC
GTCCCGCACCCGGAAATGGTCAGCGAACCAATCAGCAGGGTCATCGCTAGCCAGATCCTCTACGCCGGAC
GCATCGTGGCCGGCATCACCGGCGCCACAGGTGCGGTTGCTGGCGCCTATATCGCCGACATCACCGATGG
GGAAGATCGGGCTCGCCACTTCGGGCTCATGAGCGCTTGTTTCGGCGTGGGTATGGTGGCAGGCCCCGTG
GCCGGGGGACTGTTGGGCGCCATCTCCTTGCATGCACCATTCCTTGCGGCGGCGGTGCTCAACGGCCTCA
ACCTACTACTGGGCTGCTTCCTAATGCAGGAGTCGCATAAGGGAGAGCGTCGAATGGTGCACTCTCAGTA
CAATCTGCTCTGATGCCGCATAGTTAAGCCAGCCCCGACACCCGCCAACACCCGCTGACGCGCCCTG
